Addgene plasmid #32314: pENTR L3-eGFP-Myc-L2
Depositing lab: Steve Stowers. Depositing organization: Montana State University. Publication: A Gateway MultiSite Recombination Cloning Toolkit. Petersen LK, Stowers RS. PLoS One. 2011;6(9):e24531. Epub 2011 Sep 9. 10.1371/journal.pone.0024531 PubMed 21931740.
Backbone
  Vector backbone: pDONR 221 P3-P2
  Backbone manufacturer: Invitrogen
  Backbone size w/o insert (bp): 2557
  Vector type: Gateway MultiSite entry vector
Growth in bacteria
  Bacterial resistance: Kanamycin, 50 μg/mL
  Growth temperature: 37°C
  Growth strain: DH10B
  Copy number: High Copy
Gene/Insert
  Gene/Insert name: eGFP-Myc
  Insert size (bp): 759
  Tag / fusion protein: Myc (C terminal on insert)
  Cloning method: Gateway Cloning
  Sequencing primers: 5′ M13F; 3′ M13R
Terms and licenses: Academic/Nonprofit Terms; Industry Terms: Not Available to Industry
Depositor comments: Please see http://www.everyvector.com/sequences/show_public/12910 for additional plasmid map.
How to cite: pENTR L3-eGFP-Myc-L2 was a gift from Steve Stowers (Addgene plasmid # 32314 ; http://n2t.net/addgene:32314 ; RRID:Addgene_32314)
