[The description below was written by a language model from this plasmid's Addgene catalogue record and pLannotate feature annotations shown in this document.]
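Description:
pENTR L3-eGFP-Myc-L2 is a Gateway MultiSite entry clone built by recombining an eGFP-Myc cassette into the Invitrogen donor vector pDONR 221 P3-P2. The 3,316 bp plasmid is maintained in E. coli at high copy from a ColE1/pUC-type origin and is selected with kanamycin through an aminoglycoside phosphotransferase (KanR) gene. Upstream of the cloning region sit the rrnB T1 and T2 transcription terminators, which in pDONR-type backbones insulate the insert from read-through transcription. The short lacI and lacZα fragments picked up by annotation appear to be backbone remnants, with the lacZα piece likely corresponding to the M13 primer region used for sequencing. A T7 promoter lies just outside attL2, oriented back toward the insert.

The payload is a 759 bp insert encoding enhanced GFP with a Myc epitope at its C terminus, flanked by attL3 on the 5′ side and attL2 on the 3′ side. The feature table annotates the EGFP coding sequence but not the Myc tag separately; the short gap between the end of EGFP and attL2 is consistent with its recorded position. The entry clone carries no promoter to drive the insert in a target organism, as expected for this type of module: expression depends on the elements joined to it later. In an LR Clonase reaction, the attL3/attL2 pair directs the cassette into the final, 3′ position of a multi-fragment assembly, downstream of entry clones bearing compatible sites and within an attR-containing destination vector. As part of a modular MultiSite cloning toolkit, it serves as an interchangeable module placing a fluorescent, epitope-tagged reporter, or potentially a C-terminal eGFP-Myc fusion partner, at the 3′ end of an assembled expression construct. The record does not specify a particular destination vector or host organism.
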