Features (pLannotate 1.2.2; 10 found; start..end, strand, type, name):
    121..213     +  CDS            lacI (fragment): lac repressor; lacI; The lac repressor binds to the lac operator to inhibit transcription in E. coli. This inhibition can be relieved by adding lactose or isopropyl-β-D-thiogalactopyranoside (IPTG).
    268..295     -  terminator     rrnB T2 terminator: transcription terminator T2 from the E. coli rrnB gene
    427..470     +  terminator     rrnB T1 terminator: Escherichia coli rrnB; transcription terminator T1 from the E. coli rrnB gene
    517..553     -  CDS            lacZα (fragment): LacZα fragment of β-galactosidase; lacZ fragment
    570..665     +  protein_bind   attL3: mutant version of attL; recombination site for the Gateway® LR reaction LR Clonase™
    677..1390    +  CDS            EGFP: EGFP is a basic (constitutively fluorescent) green fluorescent protein published in 1996, derived from Aequorea victoria. It is reported to be a rapidly-maturing weak dimer with moderate acid sensitivity.
   1428..1527    -  protein_bind   attL2: mutant version of attL; recombination site for the Gateway® LR reaction LR Clonase™
   1558..1576    -  promoter       T7 promoter: promoter for bacteriophage T7 RNA polymerase
   1710..2519    +  CDS            KanR: aminoglycoside phosphotransferase; aph(3')-Ia; confers resistance to kanamycin in bacteria or G418 (Geneticin®) in eukaryotes
   2666..3254    +  rep_origin     ori: high-copy-number ColE1/pMB1/pBR322/pUC origin of replication
>Addgene plasmid #32314 | pENTR L3-eGFP-Myc-L2 | depositor full sequence | sequence record 36635 | pENTR L3-eGFP-Myc-L2 sequence 3316 bps
CTTTCCTGCGTTATCCCCTGATTCTGTGGATAACCGTATTACCGCCTTTGAGTGAGCTGATACCGCTCGC
CGCAGCCGAACGACCGAGCGCAGCGAGTCAGTGAGCGAGGAAGCGGAAGAGCGCCCAATACGCAAACCGC
CTCTCCCCGCGCGTTGGCCGATTCATTAATGCAGCTGGCACGACAGGTTTCCCGACTGGAAAGCGGGCAG
TGAGCGCAACGCAATTAATACGCGTACCGCTAGCCAGGAAGAGTTTGTAGAAACGCAAAAAGGCCATCCG
TCAGGATGGCCTTCTGCTTAGTTTGATGCCTGGCAGTTTATGGCGGGCGTCCTGCCCGCCACCCTCCGGG
CCGTTGCTTCACAACGTTCAAATCCGCTCCCGGCGGATTTGTCCTACTCAGGAGAGCGTTCACCGACAAA
CAACAGATAAAACGAAAGGCCCAGTCTTCCGACTGAGCCTTTCGTTTTATTTGATGCCTGGCAGTTCCCT
ACTCTCGCGTTAACGCTAGCATGGATGTTTTCCCAGTCACGACGTTGTAAAACGACGGCCAGTCTTAAGC
TCGGGCCCCAAATAATGATTTTATTTTGACTGATAGTGACCTGTTCGTTGCAACAAATTGATGAGCAATG
CTTTTTTATAATGCCAACTTTGTATAATAAAGTTGGCGGCGGCTCCGTGAGCAAGGGCGAGGAGCTGTTC
ACCGGGGTGGTGCCCATCCTGGTCGAGCTGGACGGCGACGTAAACGGCCACAAGTTCAGCGTGTCCGGCG
AGGGCGAGGGCGATGCCACCTACGGCAAGCTGACCCTGAAGTTCATCTGCACCACCGGCAAGCTGCCCGT
GCCCTGGCCCACCCTCGTGACCACCCTGACCTACGGCGTGCAGTGCTTCAGCCGCTACCCCGACCACATG
AAGCAGCACGACTTCTTCAAGTCCGCCATGCCCGAAGGCTACGTCCAGGAGCGCACCATCTTCTTCAAGG
ACGACGGCAACTACAAGACCCGCGCCGAGGTGAAGTTCGAGGGCGACACCCTGGTGAACCGCATCGAGCT
GAAGGGCATCGACTTCAAGGAGGACGGCAACATCCTGGGGCACAAGCTGGAGTACAACTACAACAGCCAC
AACGTCTATATCATGGCCGACAAGCAGAAGAACGGCATCAAGGTGAACTTCAAGATCCGCCACAACATCG
AGGACGGCAGCGTGCAGCTCGCCGACCACTACCAGCAGAACACCCCCATCGGCGACGGCCCCGTGCTGCT
GCCCGACAACCACTACCTGAGCACCCAGTCCGCCCTGAGCAAAGACCCCAACGAGAAGCGCGATCACATG
GTCCTGCTGGAGTTCGTGACCGCCGCCGGGATCACTCTCGGCATGGACGAGCTGTACAAGGGCGACGAGC
AGAAGATCTCCGAGGAGGACCTGTAATACCCAGCTTTCTTGTACAAAGTTGGCATTATAAGAAAGCATTG
CTTATCAATTTGTTGCAACGAACAGGTCACTATCAGTCAAAATAAAATCATTATTTGCCATCCAGCTGCA
GGGCGGCCGCGATATCCCCTATAGTGAGTCGTATTACATGGTCATAGCTGTTTCCTGGCAGCTCTGGCCC
GTGTCTCAAAATCTCTGATGTTACATTGCACAAGATAAAAATATATCATCATGAACAATAAAACTGTCTG
CTTACATAAACAGTAATACAAGGGGTGTTATGAGCCATATTCAACGGGAAACGTCGAGGCCGCGATTAAA
TTCCAACATGGATGCTGATTTATATGGGTATAAATGGGCTCGCGATAATGTCGGGCAATCAGGTGCGACA
ATCTATCGCTTGTATGGGAAGCCCGATGCGCCAGAGTTGTTTCTGAAACATGGCAAAGGTAGCGTTGCCA
ATGATGTTACAGATGAGATGGTCAGACTAAACTGGCTGACGGAATTTATGCCTCTTCCGACCATCAAGCA
TTTTATCCGTACTCCTGATGATGCATGGTTACTCACCACTGCGATCCCCGGAAAAACAGCATTCCAGGTA
TTAGAAGAATATCCTGATTCAGGTGAAAATATTGTTGATGCGCTGGCAGTGTTCCTGCGCCGGTTGCATT
CGATTCCTGTTTGTAATTGTCCTTTTAACAGCGATCGCGTATTTCGTCTCGCTCAGGCGCAATCACGAAT
GAATAACGGTTTGGTTGATGCGAGTGATTTTGATGACGAGCGTAATGGCTGGCCTGTTGAACAAGTCTGG
AAAGAAATGCATAAACTTTTGCCATTCTCACCGGATTCAGTCGTCACTCATGGTGATTTCTCACTTGATA
ACCTTATTTTTGACGAGGGGAAATTAATAGGTTGTATTGATGTTGGACGAGTCGGAATCGCAGACCGATA
CCAGGATCTTGCCATCCTATGGAACTGCCTCGGTGAGTTTTCTCCTTCATTACAGAAACGGCTTTTTCAA
AAATATGGTATTGATAATCCTGATATGAATAAATTGCAGTTTCATTTGATGCTCGATGAGTTTTTCTAAT
CAGAATTGGTTAATTGGTTGTAACACTGGCAGAGCATTACGCTGACTTGACGGGACGGCGCAAGCTCATG
ACCAAAATCCCTTAACGTGAGTTACGCGTCGTTCCACTGAGCGTCAGACCCCGTAGAAAAGATCAAAGGA
TCTTCTTGAGATCCTTTTTTTCTGCGCGTAATCTGCTGCTTGCAAACAAAAAAACCACCGCTACCAGCGG
TGGTTTGTTTGCCGGATCAAGAGCTACCAACTCTTTTTCCGAAGGTAACTGGCTTCAGCAGAGCGCAGAT
ACCAAATACTGTTCTTCTAGTGTAGCCGTAGTTAGGCCACCACTTCAAGAACTCTGTAGCACCGCCTACA
TACCTCGCTCTGCTAATCCTGTTACCAGTGGCTGCTGCCAGTGGCGATAAGTCGTGTCTTACCGGGTTGG
ACTCAAGACGATAGTTACCGGATAAGGCGCAGCGGTCGGGCTGAACGGGGGGTTCGTGCACACAGCCCAG
CTTGGAGCGAACGACCTACACCGAACTGAGATACCTACAGCGTGAGCTATGAGAAAGCGCCACGCTTCCC
GAAGGGAGAAAGGCGGACAGGTATCCGGTAAGCGGCAGGGTCGGAACAGGAGAGCGCACGAGGGAGCTTC
CAGGGGGAAACGCCTGGTATCTTTATAGTCCTGTCGGGTTTCGCCACCTCTGACTTGAGCGTCGATTTTT
GTGATGCTCGTCAGGGGGGCGGAGCCTATGGAAAAACGCCAGCAACGCGGCCTTTTTACGGTTCCTGGCC
TTTTGCTGGCCTTTTGCTCACATGTT
