>Addgene plasmid #32314 | pENTR L3-eGFP-Myc-L2 | addgene partial sequence | sequence record 37578 | M13-Rev 5'-CAGGAAACAGCTATGACC-3'
TCGCGGCCGCCCTGCAGCTGGATGGCAAATAATGATTTTATTTTGACTGATAGTGACCTGTTCGTTGCAA
CAAATTGATAAGCAATGCTTTCTTATAATGCCAACTTTGTACAAGAAAGCTGGGTATTACAGGTCCTCCT
CGGAGATCTTCTGCTCGTCGCCCTTGTACAGCTCGTCCATGCCGAGAGTGATCCCGGCGGCGGTCACGAA
CTCCAGCAGGACCATGTGATCGCGCTTCTCGTTGGGGTCTTTGCTCAGGGCGGACTGGGTGCTCAGGTAG
TGGTTGTCGGGCAGCAGCACGGGGCCGTCGCCGATGGGGGTGTTCTGCTGGTAGTGGTCGGCGAGCTGCA
CGCTGCCGTCCTCGATGTTGTGGCGGATCTTGAAGTTCACCTTGATGCCGTTCTTCTGCTTGTCGGCCAT
GATATAGACGTTGTGGCTGTTGTAGTTGTACTCCAGCTTGTGCCCCAGGATGTTGCCGTCCTCCTTGAAG
TCGATGCCCTTCAGCTCGATGCGGTTCACCAGGGTGTCGCCCTCGAACTTCACCTCGGCGCGGGTCTTGT
AGTTGCCGTCGTCCTTGAAGAAGATGGTGCGCTCCTGGACGTAGCCTTCGGGCATGGCGGACTTGAAGAA
GTCGTGCTGCTTCATGTGGTCGGGGTAGCGGCTGAAGCACTGCACGCCGTAGGTCAGGGTGGTCACGAGG
GTGGGCCAGGGCACGGGCAGCTTGCCGGTGGTGCAGATGAACTTCAGGGTCAGCTTGCCGTAGGTGGCAT
CGCCCTCGCCCTCGCCGGACACGCTGAACTTGTGGCCGTTTACGTCGCCGTCCAGCTCGACCAGGATGGG
CACCACCCCGGTGAACAGCTCCTCGCCCTTGCTCACGGAGCCGCCGCCAACTTTATTATACAAAGTTGGC
ATTATAAAAAAGCATTGCTCATCAATTTGTTG
